>Addgene plasmid #85493 | pET28a-sfGFP 150TAG | addgene full sequence | sequence record 169851 | Addgene NGS Result
ATCCGGATATAGTTCCTCCTTTCAGCAAAAAACCCCTCAAGACCCGTTTAGAGGCCCCAAGGGGTTATGC
TAGTTATTGCTCAGCGGTGGCAGCAGCCAACTCAGCTTCCTTTCGGGCTTTGTTAGCAGCCGGATCTCAG
TGGTGGTGGTGGTGGTGCTCGAGCTTTAATGGTGATGATGATGGTGGCTGCCTTTATACAGTTCATCCAT
ACCGTGGGTAATGCCCGCGGCGGTAACAAATTCCAGCAGCACCATATGATCACGTTTTTCATTCGGATCT
TTGCTCAGAACGCTCTGGGTGCTCAGATAATGATTATCCGGCAGCAGCACCGGGCCATCACCAATCGGGG
TATTCTGCTGATAATGATCCGCCAGCTGCACGCTACCATCTTCCACGTTGTGACGGATTTTAAAGTTCGC
TTTGATGCCATTTTTCTGTTTATCGGCGGTAATATACACCTAATGGCTGTTGAAATTATATTCCAGTTTA
TGACCCAGAATGTTGCCATCTTCTTTAAAATCAATACCTTTCAGTTCAATGCGGTTCACCAGGGTATCGC
CTTCAAATTTAACTTCCGCACGGGTTTTATAGGTGCCATCATCTTTGAAGCTAATGGTACGTTCCTGCAC
ATAGCCTTCCGGCATCGCGCTTTTAAAGAAATCATGGCGTTTCATATGATCCGGATAGCGGCTAAAGCAC
TGAACGCCATAGGTCAGGGTGGTCACCAGGGTCGGCCACGGAACCGGCAGTTTACCGGTGGTGCAAATAA
ATTTCAGGGTCAGTTTACCGTTGGTCGCATCACCTTCGCCTTCGCCACGAACGCTAAATTTATGGCCATT
CACATCACCATCCAGTTCCACCAGAATCGGCACAACGCCGGTAAACAGTTCTTCACCTTTGCTAACCATG
GTATATCTCCTTCTTAAAGTTAAACAAAATTATTTCTAGAGGGGAATTGTTATCCGCTCACAATTCCCCT
ATAGTGAGTCGTATTAATTTCGCGGGATCGAGATCTCGATCCTCTACGCCGGACGCATCGTGGCCGGCAT
CACCGGCGCCACAGGTGCGGTTGCTGGCGCCTATATCGCCGACATCACCGATGGGGAAGATCGGGCTCGC
CACTTCGGGCTCATGAGCGCTTGTTTCGGCGTGGGTATGGTGGCAGGCCCCGTGGCCGGGGGACTGTTGG
GCGCCATCTCCTTGCATGCACCATTCCTTGCGGCGGCGGTGCTCAACGGCCTCAACCTACTACTGGGCTG
CTTCCTAATGCAGGAGTCGCATAAGGGAGAGCGTCGAGATCCCGGACACCATCGAATGGCGCAAAACCTT
TCGCGGTATGGCATGATAGCGCCCGGAAGAGAGTCAATTCAGGGTGGTGAATGTGAAACCAGTAACGTTA
TACGATGTCGCAGAGTATGCCGGTGTCTCTTATCAGACCGTTTCCCGCGTGGTGAACCAGGCCAGCCACG
TTTCTGCGAAAACGCGGGAAAAAGTGGAAGCGGCGATGGCGGAGCTGAATTACATTCCCAACCGCGTGGC
ACAACAACTGGCGGGCAAACAGTCGTTGCTGATTGGCGTTGCCACCTCCAGTCTGGCCCTGCACGCGCCG
TCGCAAATTGTCGCGGCGATTAAATCTCGCGCCGATCAACTGGGTGCCAGCGTGGTGGTGTCGATGGTAG
AACGAAGCGGCGTCGAAGCCTGTAAAGCGGCGGTGCACAATCTTCTCGCGCAACGCGTCAGTGGGCTGAT
CATTAACTATCCGCTGGATGACCAGGATGCCATTGCTGTGGAAGCTGCCTGCACTAATGTTCCGGCGTTA
TTTCTTGATGTCTCTGACCAGACACCCATCAACAGTATTATTTTCTCCCATGAAGACGGTACGCGACTGG
GCGTGGAGCATCTGGTCGCATTGGGTCACCAGCAAATCGCGCTGTTAGCGGGCCCATTAAGTTCTGTCTC
GGCGCGTCTGCGTCTGGCTGGCTGGCATAAATATCTCACTCGCAATCAAATTCAGCCGATAGCGGAACGG
GAAGGCGACTGGAGTGCCATGTCCGGTTTTCAACAAACCATGCAAATGCTGAATGAGGGCATCGTTCCCA
CTGCGATGCTGGTTGCCAACGATCAGATGGCGCTGGGCGCAATGCGCGCCATTACCGAGTCCGGGCTGCG
CGTTGGTGCGGATATCTCGGTAGTGGGATACGACGATACCGAAGACAGCTCATGTTATATCCCGCCGTTA
ACCACCATCAAACAGGATTTTCGCCTGCTGGGGCAAACCAGCGTGGACCGCTTGCTGCAACTCTCTCAGG
GCCAGGCGGTGAAGGGCAATCAGCTGTTGCCCGTCTCACTGGTGAAAAGAAAAACCACCCTGGCGCCCAA
TACGCAAACCGCCTCTCCCCGCGCGTTGGCCGATTCATTAATGCAGCTGGCACGACAGGTTTCCCGACTG
GAAAGCGGGCAGTGAGCGCAACGCAATTAATGTAAGTTAGCTCACTCATTAGGCACCGGGATCTCGACCG
ATGCCCTTGAGAGCCTTCAACCCAGTCAGCTCCTTCCGGTGGGCGCGGGGCATGACTATCGTCGCCGCAC
TTATGACTGTCTTCTTTATCATGCAACTCGTAGGACAGGTGCCGGCAGCGCTCTGGGTCATTTTCGGCGA
GGACCGCTTTCGCTGGAGCGCGACGATGATCGGCCTGTCGCTTGCGGTATTCGGAATCTTGCACGCCCTC
GCTCAAGCCTTCGTCACTGGTCCCGCCACCAAACGTTTCGGCGAGAAGCAGGCCATTATCGCCGGCATGG
CGGCCCCACGGGTGCGCATGATCGTGCTCCTGTCGTTGAGGACCCGGCTAGGCTGGCGGGGTTGCCTTAC
TGGTTAGCAGAATGAATCACCGATACGCGAGCGAACGTGAAGCGACTGCTGCTGCAAAACGTCTGCGACC
TGAGCAACAACATGAATGGTCTTCGGTTTCCGTGTTTCGTAAAGTCTGGAAACGCGGAAGTCAGCGCCCT
GCACCATTATGTTCCGGATCTGCATCGCAGGATGCTGCTGGCTACCCTGTGGAACACCTACATCTGTATT
AACGAAGCGCTGGCATTGACCCTGAGTGATTTTTCTCTGGTCCCGCCGCATCCATACCGCCAGTTGTTTA
CCCTCACAACGTTCCAGTAACCGGGCATGTTCATCATCAGTAACCCGTATCGTGAGCATCCTCTCTCGTT
TCATCGGTATCATTACCCCCATGAACAGAAATCCCCCTTACACGGAGGCATCAGTGACCAAACAGGAAAA
AACCGCCCTTAACATGGCCCGCTTTATCAGAAGCCAGACATTAACGCTTCTGGAGAAACTCAACGAGCTG
GACGCGGATGAACAGGCAGACATCTGTGAATCGCTTCACGACCACGCTGATGAGCTTTACCGCAGCTGCC
TCGCGCGTTTCGGTGATGACGGTGAAAACCTCTGACACATGCAGCTCCCGGAGACGGTCACAGCTTGTCT
GTAAGCGGATGCCGGGAGCAGACAAGCCCGTCAGGGCGCGTCAGCGGGTGTTGGCGGGTGTCGGGGCGCA
GCCATGACCCAGTCACGTAGCGATAGCGGAGTGTATACTGGCTTAACTATGCGGCATCAGAGCAGATTGT
ACTGAGAGTGCACCATTGCGGTGTGAAATACCGCACAGATGCGTAAGGAGAAAATACCGCATCAGGCGCT
CTTCCGCTTCCTCGCTCACTGACTCGCTGCGCTCGGTCGTTCGGCTGCGGCGAGCGGTATCAGCTCACTC
AAAGGCGGTAATACGGTTATCCACAGAATCAGGGGATAACGCAGGAAAGAACATGTGAGCAAAAGGCCAG
CAAAAGGCCAGGAACCGTAAAAAGGCCGCGTTGCTGGCGTTTTTCCATAGGCTCCGCCCCCCTGACGAGC
ATCACAAAAATCGACGCTCAAGTCAGAGGTGGCGAAACCCGACAGGACTATAAAGATACCAGGCGTTTCC
CCCTGGAAGCTCCCTCGTGCGCTCTCCTGTTCCGACCCTGCCGCTTACCGGATACCTGTCCGCCTTTCTC
CCTTCGGGAAGCGTGGCGCTTTCTCATAGCTCACGCTGTAGGTATCTCAGTTCGGTGTAGGTCGTTCGCT
CCAAGCTGGGCTGTGTGCACGAACCCCCCGTTCAGCCCGACCGCTGCGCCTTATCCGGTAACTATCGTCT
TGAGTCCAACCCGGTAAGACACGACTTATCGCCACTGGCAGCAGCCACTGGTAACAGGATTAGCAGAGCG
AGGTATGTAGGCGGTGCTACAGAGTTCTTGAAGTGGTGGCCTAACTACGGCTACACTAGAAGGACAGTAT
TTGGTATCTGCGCTCTGCTGAAGCCAGTTACCTTCGGAAAAAGAGTTGGTAGCTCTTGATCCGGCAAACA
AACCACCGCTGGTAGCGGTGGTTTTTTTGTTTGCAAGCAGCAGATTACGCGCAGAAAAAAAGGATCTCAA
GAAGATCCTTTGATCTTTTCTACGGGGTCTGACGCTCAGTGGAACGAAAACTCACGTTAAGGGATTTTGG
TCATGAACAATAAAACTGTCTGCTTACATAAACAGTAATACAAGGGGTGTTATGAGCCATATTCAACGGG
AAACGTCTTGCTCTAGGCCGCGATTAAATTCCAACATGGATGCTGATTTATATGGGTATAAATGGGCTCG
CGATAATGTCGGGCAATCAGGTGCGACAATCTATCGATTGTATGGGAAGCCCGATGCGCCAGAGTTGTTT
CTGAAACATGGCAAAGGTAGCGTTGCCAATGATGTTACAGATGAGATGGTCAGACTAAACTGGCTGACGG
AATTTATGCCTCTTCCGACCATCAAGCATTTTATCCGTACTCCTGATGATGCATGGTTACTCACCACTGC
GATCCCCGGGAAAACAGCATTCCAGGTATTAGAAGAATATCCTGATTCAGGTGAAAATATTGTTGATGCG
CTGGCAGTGTTCCTGCGCCGGTTGCATTCGATTCCTGTTTGTAATTGTCCTTTTAACAGCGATCGCGTAT
TTCGTCTCGCTCAGGCGCAATCACGAATGAATAACGGTTTGGTTGATGCGAGTGATTTTGATGACGAGCG
TAATGGCTGGCCTGTTGAACAAGTCTGGAAAGAAATGCATAAACTTTTGCCATTCTCACCGGATTCAGTC
GTCACTCATGGTGATTTCTCACTTGATAACCTTATTTTTGACGAGGGGAAATTAATAGGTTGTATTGATG
TTGGACGAGTCGGAATCGCAGACCGATACCAGGATCTTGCCATCCTATGGAACTGCCTCGGTGAGTTTTC
TCCTTCATTACAGAAACGGCTTTTTCAAAAATATGGTATTGATAATCCTGATATGAATAAATTGCAGTTT
CATTTGATGCTCGATGAGTTTTTCTAAGAATTAATTCATGAGCGGATACATATTTGAATGTATTTAGAAA
AATAAACAAATAGGGGTTCCGCGCACATTTCCCCGAAAAGTGCCACCTAAATTGTAAGCGTTAATATTTT
GTTAAAATTCGCGTTAAATTTTTGTTAAATCAGCTCATTTTTTAACCAATAGGCCGAAATCGGCAAAATC
CCTTATAAATCAAAAGAATAGACCGAGATAGGGT
[37 nt withheld, positions 5635-5671]
AAAGAACGTGGACTCCAACGTCAAAGG
[49 nt withheld, positions 5699-5747]
T
[91 nt withheld, positions 5749-5839]
G
[124 nt withheld, positions 5841-5964]
CCCATTCGCCA
Features (pLannotate 1.2.2; 19 found; start..end, strand, type, name):
     26..73      -  terminator     T7 terminator: transcription terminator for bacteriophage T7 RNA polymerase
     81..130     -  CDS            SET1 (fragment): solubility-enhancement tag derived from T7 phage gene 10B
    140..157     -  CDS            9xHis (fragment): 9xHis affinity tag
    193..909     -  CDS            oxGFP: oxGFP is a basic (constitutively fluorescent) green fluorescent protein published in 2015, derived from Aequorea victoria.
    916..938     -  RBS            RBS: efficient ribosome binding site from bacteriophage T7 gene 10 (Olins and Rangwala, 1989)
    953..977     -  protein_bind   lac operator: The lac repressor binds to the lac operator to inhibit transcription in E. coli. This inhibition can be relieved by adding lactose or isopropyl-β-D-thiogalactopyranoside (IPTG). lac repressor encoded by lacI
    978..996     -  promoter       T7 promoter: promoter for bacteriophage T7 RNA polymerase
   1018..1297    +  CDS            TcR (fragment): tetracycline efflux protein; tet; confers resistance to tetracycline
   1305..1382    +  promoter       lacI promoter: lacI
   1383..2465    +  CDS            lacI: lac repressor; lacI; The lac repressor binds to the lac operator to inhibit transcription in E. coli. This inhibition can be relieved by adding lactose or isopropyl-β-D-thiogalactopyranoside (IPTG).
   2478..2499    +  protein_bind   CAP binding site: CAP binding activates transcription in the presence of cAMP. E. coli catabolite activator protein
   2514..2805    +  CDS            TcR (fragment): tetracycline efflux protein; tet; confers resistance to tetracycline
   2877..3257    -  CDS            YPB1_ECOLX: Protein predicted: Swiss-Prot protein existence level 4. From Escherichia coli.
   3274..3465    +  CDS            rop: Rop protein, which maintains plasmids at low copy number; rop
   3567..3706    +  misc_feature   bom: basis of mobility region from pBR322
   3892..4480    -  rep_origin     ori: high-copy-number ColE1/pMB1/pBR322/pUC origin of replication
   4602..5417    +  CDS            KanR: aminoglycoside phosphotransferase; aph(3')-Ia; confers resistance to kanamycin in bacteria or G418 (Geneticin®) in eukaryotes
   5426..5483    -  promoter       AmpR promoter (fragment): bla
   5536..5964    -  rep_origin     f1 ori (sequence partly withheld): f1 bacteriophage origin of replication; arrow indicates direction of (+) strand synthesis
