[The description below was written by a language model from this plasmid's Addgene catalogue record and pLannotate feature annotations shown in this document.]
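Description:
pET28a-sfGFP 150TAG is a bacterial expression plasmid built on the Novagen pET28a backbone, carrying an E. coli codon-optimized, synthetic superfolder GFP gene in which the codon for residue 150 has been replaced by an amber (TAG) stop codon. The insert was cloned between NcoI and XhoI, placing it under the T7 promoter with an adjacent lac operator and the T7 gene 10 ribosome binding site, and upstream of the T7 terminator. The plasmid-encoded lacI repressor keeps transcription off until IPTG is added, and expression requires a host that supplies T7 RNA polymerase. The feature table detects a histidine-tag segment just downstream of the GFP reading frame, consistent with a C-terminal His tag from the vector. The automated annotation labels the fluorescent protein as oxGFP, a related Aequorea victoria derivative, whereas the catalogue identifies it as superfolder GFP.

Propagation relies on the pBR322-type origin together with rop and the bom region, giving the low copy number listed in the record, and selection is by kanamycin through the aph(3')-Ia gene. An f1 origin is also present, and the short tetracycline-resistance and AmpR promoter fragments are non-functional backbone remnants. The sequenced record is 5,975 nt, somewhat shorter than the catalogued total of 6,150 bp.

The construct serves as a reporter for amber suppression. In ordinary cells translation terminates at position 150, giving a truncated, non-fluorescent product. When an orthogonal suppressor tRNA and aminoacyl-tRNA synthetase pair, supplied separately, inserts an amino acid at the TAG codon, full-length fluorescent protein is made. In line with the associated publication, it is used for site-specific incorporation of unnatural amino acids, with fluorescence indicating incorporation efficiency.
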