Addgene plasmid #85493: pET28a-sfGFP 150TAG
Purpose: pET28a expressing E. coli codon optimized superfolder GFP with TAG stop codon at position 150
Depositing lab: Ryan Mehl. Depositing organization: Franklin and Marshall College. Publication: Site-specific incorporation of unnatural amino acids as probes for protein conformational changes. Peeler JC, Mehl RA. Methods Mol Biol. 2012;794:125-34. doi: 10.1007/978-1-61779-331-8_8. PubMed 21956560.
Backbone
  Vector backbone: pET28a
  Backbone manufacturer: Novagen
  Backbone size w/o insert (bp): 5369
  Total vector size (bp): 6150
  Vector type: Bacterial Expression
Growth in bacteria
  Bacterial resistance: Kanamycin, 50 μg/mL
  Growth temperature: 37°C
  Growth strain: DH5alpha
  Copy number: Low Copy
Gene/Insert
  Gene/Insert name: superfolder GFP 150TAG (alt name: sfGFP 150TAG)
  Species: Synthetic
  Insert size (bp): 744
  Mutation: 150 TAG (amino acid 150 mutated to stop codon)
  Promoter: T7
  Cloning method: Restriction Enzyme; 5′ cloning site NcoI (not destroyed); 3′ cloning site XhoI (not destroyed)
  Sequencing primers: 5′ T7 forward; 3′ T7 reverse
Terms and licenses: Academic/Nonprofit Terms; Industry Terms: Not Available to Industry
How to cite: pET28a-sfGFP 150TAG was a gift from Ryan Mehl (Addgene plasmid # 85493 ; http://n2t.net/addgene:85493 ; RRID:Addgene_85493)
