>Addgene plasmid #85493 | pET28a-sfGFP 150TAG | depositor partial sequence | sequence record 165546 | pET28a-sfGFP 150TAG sequence 744 bps
ATGGTTAGCAAAGGTGAAGAACTGTTTACCGGCGTTGTGCCGATTCTGGTGGAACTGGATGGTGATGTGA
ATGGCCATAAATTTAGCGTTCGTGGCGAAGGCGAAGGTGATGCGACCAACGGTAAACTGACCCTGAAATT
TATTTGCACCACCGGTAAACTGCCGGTTCCGTGGCCGACCCTGGTGACCACCCTGACCTATGGCGTTCAG
TGCTTTAGCCGCTATCCGGATCATATGAAACGCCATGATTTCTTTAAAAGCGCGATGCCGGAAGGCTATG
TGCAGGAACGTACCATTAGCTTCAAAGATGATGGCACCTATAAAACCCGTGCGGAAGTTAAATTTGAAGG
CGATACCCTGGTGAACCGCATTGAACTGAAAGGTATTGATTTTAAAGAAGATGGCAACATTCTGGGTCAT
AAACTGGAATATAATTTCAACAGCCATTAGGTGTATATTACCGCCGATAAACAGAAAAATGGCATCAAAG
CGAACTTTAAAATCCGTCACAACGTGGAAGATGGTAGCGTGCAGCTGGCGGATCATTATCAGCAGAATAC
CCCGATTGGTGATGGCCCGGTGCTGCTGCCGGATAATCATTATCTGAGCACCCAGAGCGTTCTGAGCAAA
GATCCGAATGAAAAACGTGATCATATGGTGCTGCTGGAATTTGTTACCGCCGCGGGCATTACCCACGGTA
TGGATGAACTGTATAAAGGCAGCCACCATCATCATCACCATTAA
